>Addgene plasmid #238530 | pMpGWB-327-Ef1-MpCKA-K151M-D258N-TagRFP | addgene full sequence | sequence record 477295 | Addgene NGS Result
TTTCACGCCCTTTTAAATATCCGATTATTCTAATAAACGCTCTTTTCTCTTAGGTTTACCCGCCAATATA
TCCTGTCAAACACTGATAGTTTAAACTGAAGGCGGGAAACGACAATCTGATCCAAGCTCAAGCTGCTCTA
GCATTCGCCATTCAGGCTGCGCAACTGTTGGGAAGGGCGATCGGTGCGGGCCTCTTCGCTATTACGCCAG
CTGGCGAAAGGGGGATGTGCTGCAAGGCGATTAAGTTGGGTAACGCCAGGGTTTTCCCAGTCACGACGTT
GTAAAACGACGGCCAGTGCCAAGCTTGGCCCGGGCAAATGAGTCACACACATTGTTGAGAGACATATCAA
AATAACTCAATTGTAAGGTAAGTTGATAGATTTCCCAGTTAAATGCATTATTTTAACAATATTTGTATCT
CAAATTTTCAAAATCATATCAAATTTGCAGATCTTGATGATGATTCACAACTCTGTCTTCGATTTTTGAT
TGTTAACGGGTATCGATATTTGGGTAACTTAAAAAGAATTTGCTAAAGATCTTAAAAAACAGATTAAAAA
AACCTTTCAAAATAGCTAATCCTTTAAATCCGTTTCACAATATAATGCTCATTGATGATAATCGAAAAGA
TTCCATTTTAAAGTGCATATAAATTGCTTAATTATCTCTTTCTGTCTCGTAATATTTTGTTCTCTCCTAT
TGGATCGGACCCGCATCTTCTCGATCAGTTCACTATACTAATATTTGGTCAACTTCAAGAGAGATTAGAA
CTTCGTTCTCCAAAGTGTAAAGGCCGACAAGCAGAAAAGGAAACTTCAATCAGAAGCCTTCTAGGTTTTC
CCGCGTCCCAAAAAGCGAAGGGAGGACGGGGAGGACGGTGAGGCCAGAAGAAGAAAGCAACAGTAAAATC
TCATGTGATTGCGTGCATGTCATGGATCTATGGGATGCTAGTCCACCGTTTGGAAGTATGTGCAGAAGGA
GAAAGGCGCGGGAGGCCAAAAGCGACTTCGGCCACCTCTCTACTTTCTAGAAAGTTTGCTCGCAGCTTGT
AATAAGCGCGGAAAAGGTACTCGAAAAACCGGAGCAATCGGTGTGGTATCAGCAGTCGGGTTCGCTAAAC
CTACGTCTTCTTATTTTGGAATGTTAAATTGAAAGGGCGTGCCGGCCCTAAGCACGGACGATGTGACAGA
CGGAGGAGTGTGAGCAATTCGGATGACGATGCTGGCCGGCAGTCACGACAAAGAGTCCGAAGGGGCATGG
ACAGGGCAATATATAAATGGAAAAGAGGCTTTGAATATTCCTAACCCTTCGTCGTCGGCCTCCCAACTTG
CCCTCGCATGCTGAATTGGCCGCCTATCTGCGAATGGCCGGCCGCCGACCCTAAGTCGCAATAACTTGAA
CGGAGCCGATGCAAAGTCCTTATCGAACGCTCGTTATTATAAACGGGGCAGACCTAGGTATTTAATTATA
TCAAAACCCTCCGCAATTTCGCTAATCATTCCCTAATTTCTTCTACTTTGGCGTCTAGTGCTGTGGTCGC
GCTTGCTCTCAAAGCTCGCTGGGAGGCAGTGGAGCGTCTGGCTTAAAATCGATCGCCGCAACCCTAGAGT
TCCTTTCACTTCTTTCTCTCTTGCGTGGAGAGCATCGACATCGAAGAGCTGCATCTTGTCTTCTGGTATG
CGCCTTGTGCCCTCGTCTCTGTACGTCGTTACGATTGCTCGATATTGTGATTGTCTAGACCTGAAACCCG
ACTGGAGCTTTTACGTGGTGTCGATTGGGGCCTCGAGCGAGTGATTTTTTAGGTTCGTTTTAGCCAAGTA
CATCCCACTTTGGTCAGTCCTGTTATCTCGGTAAGGTGTTCAGTTCGGTCTCTGGTGCGGAGGTGCCTCG
TAAGTTTCCTGCATGATAGATTTGTCTATCCTTGACTTGAAGAGGAGTCGAAGGTCAGCGAGGTTGGCTG
TGTGCTATGGACGTCGGTGCTCCTTGGTTCCGTGCTTCTATGGGTGTTGCCTCAACAGTATTGATGTGCC
TGCAGAAAGGTTGACTAGAGTTATCAACAAGTTTGTACAAAAAAGCAGGCTTTATGCTACGCCGGTTGCT
TGATGTCCAGAAGGTAGGATGTCGGGACGCATGGAACTACACAGCTTGCTTCGTCCATGTGCGCCACCTT
CAGTCTATTCCCAGCTCTCTCAGTGGGACTTCCAGGGAGGCTCACAATAGCTTTCTCAGCCTGTCCAAAG
TCGTTGAACGAGTGCCGCTAAGCTCACGAAATACAGCAGCGTACGTGGCATATCCTTCTGCCAATCTGGC
TCAAAAAATAGGAAAGTCGATTCGGCGGCCAGGTGTGATGTCCAAGGCCCGAGTTTATGCAGATGTCAAT
GTCCAGAGGCCTAAAGAATATTGGGACTACGAAGCTCTGATAGTTCAATGGGGTGATCAGGAAGATTACG
AAGTGGTCCGTAAGGTTGGACGCGGCAAGTACAGTGAAGTTTTTGAAGGCATCAATTCCGAAAACAATGA
GCGCTGCATCATCATGATTTTGAAGCCTGTAAAAAAGAAGAAGATAAAGCGAGAAATTAAGATTCTTCAA
AATCTTTGTGGAGGACCAAACATTGTGAAGCTTCTGGATATAGTTCGCGATCAGCAGTCTAAAACTCCCA
GCCTGGTATTTGAGTACGTGAACAATACAGACTTCAAAGTCCTGTATCCCACTTTGACGGATTATGACAT
TCGTTATTATATTCTGGAGCTTCTCAAGGCGCTTGATTACTGCCATTCCCAAGGAATTATGCACAGAGAC
GTCAAGCCTCACAACGTGATGATTGACCATGAGCAGCGGAAGCTTCGACTTATTAACTGGGGTCTTGCTG
AATTTTATCATCCTAGCAAAGAGTACAATGTCCGAGTAGCATCAAGGTACTTTAAAGGCCCCGAGCTTCT
TGTGGACCTACAAGACTATGATTACTCTTTGGACATGTGGAGTCTGGGTTGCATGTTTGCGGGAATGATC
TTTCGGAAAGAGCCTTTTTTCTACGGGCATGACAACCATGATCAGTTGGTCAAGATTGCTAAGGTCTTGG
GTACAGATGAGTTGAATATGTACCTGAATAAGTACCGGTTGGAACTTGATCCTCACTTGGAGGCACTTGT
AGGAAGGCATAGTAGAAAGCCGTGGTCGAAATTTATGAATAATGACAATCAGCATTTGGTGCTTCCGGAG
GCGGTTGACTTTTTGGATAAGCTTCTTCGGTATGACCATCAGGAACGGTTAACTGCCAGAGAAGCAATGC
TACATCCTTACTTCAATCCCGTCCGAGCAGTGGAGGCAAACAACCGTAATCGGATCCTGTACCCAGCTTT
CTTGTACAAAGTGGTTGATAACAGCGCTGGAGGCTCCGGTGGGAGCATGAGCGAGCTGATTAAGGAGAAC
ATGCACATGAAGCTGTACATGGAGGGCACCGTGAACAACCACCACTTCAAGTGCACATCCGAGGGCGAAG
GCAAGCCCTACGAGGGCACCCAGACCATGAGAATCAAGGTGGTCGAGGGCGGCCCTCTCCCCTTCGCCTT
CGACATCCTGGCTACCAGCTTCATGTACGGCAGCAGAACCTTCATCAACCACACCCAGGGCATCCCCGAC
TTCTTTAAGCAGTCCTTCCCTGAGGGCTTCACATGGGAGAGAGTCACCACATACGAAGACGGGGGCGTGC
TGACCGCTACCCAGGACACCAGCCTCCAGGACGGCTGCCTCATCTACAACGTCAAGATCAGAGGGGTGAA
CTTCCCATCCAACGGCCCTGTGATGCAGAAGAAAACACTCGGCTGGGAGGCCAACACCGAGATGCTGTAC
CCCGCTGACGGCGGCCTGGAAGGCAGAAGCGACATGGCCCTGAAGCTCGTGGGCGGGGGCCACCTGATCT
GCAACTTCAAGACCACATACAGATCCAAGAAACCCGCTAAGAACCTCAAGATGCCCGGCGTCTACTATGT
GGACCACAGACTGGAAAGAATCAAGGAGGCCGACAAAGAGACCTACGTCGAGCAGCACGAGGTGGCTGTG
GCCAGATACTGCGACCTCCCTAGCAAACTGGGGCACAAGTGAGCTTAGAGCTCGAATTTCCCCGATCGTT
CAAACATTTGGCAATAAAGTTTCTTAAGATTGAATCCTGTTGCCGGTCTTGCGATGATTATCATATAATT
TCTGTTGAATTACGTTAAGCATGTAATAATTAACATGTAATGCATGACGTTATTTATGAGATGGGTTTTT
ATGATTAGAGTCCCGCAATTATACATTTAATACGCGATAGAAAACAAAATATAGCGCGCAAACTAGGATA
AATTATCGCGCGCGGTGTCATCTATGTTACTAGATCGGGAATTGGTTCCGGAACCAATTCGTAATCATGT
CATAGCTGTTTCCTGTGTGAAATTGTTATCCGCTCACAATTCCACACAACATACGAGCCGGAAGCATAAA
GTGTAAAGCCTGGGGTGCCTAATGAGTGAGCTAACTCACATTAGGCTGAATTAGGCGCGCCTATTTCTGA
ATTCAACACATTGCGGACGTTTTTAATGTACTGAATTAACGCCGAATTAATTCGGGGGATCTGGATTTTA
GTACTGGATTTTGGTTTTAGGAATTAGAAATTTTATTGATAGAAGTATTTTACAAATACAAATACATACT
AAGGGTTTCTTATATGCTCAACACATGAGCGAAACCCTATAGGAACCCTAATTCCCTTATCTGGGAACTA
CTCACACATTATTATGGAGAAACTCGAGTTAGTATATAGTCCTTCCATCACCCTCTGTGATAATCTCCTT
AAAACTTGCTCCCCCAGGAATCATAGGCAGAACGTGCTCCTGGTGGGGAACTATCACATCCAGTAAATAA
GGACCGGGAGAATCTAGCATAGTTTGAATTGCTGCTCTTAGTTCATCCTTCTTCACCACACGCGCATTTG
GCACCTTGAAACCGTCTGCAACTGTACAGAAGTCGGGGTAGATCTGCTCCTCGTGATCTGGATCACCTAA
GTAAGTATGTGCTCTGTTGGCCTTGTAGAATCTATCCTCCAATTGTACGACCATTCCTAGATGTTGGTTG
TTTAAGATCATGATCTTCACGGGTAACTTCTCCACAAAAATTGTAGCCAACTCCTGTACGTTCATCACAA
AGCTACCATCGCCATCGATGTCGATCACAGGAATATCTGGTTGAGTTGCGGCAGCCCCCAAAGCAGAAGG
AAGTCCGAATCCCATGGCTCCAAGACCTCCAGATGTCAACCAACGCCGCGGTTCGTTGTACTTGAACCAC
TGGGCTGCCCACATTTGATGTTGGCCAACACCAGTAGATATGATGGCATTTCCACCAGTGAGTTCGTACA
GCGTCTGTATGGCAGATTGAGGAGCAATGGCATCCTCGAATACGGGAAACTTCATTGGCCATTTCTGCTT
TTGTTCTTCTAGTTCTGCCACCCAGTTGGAGAAGTCGAAAGTCCTCTTTTGACTCTTCAAGAGGGCATTG
ATTTCACTTAGCGCAGGTTTCACATCAGCACACATGGACACATGGGGCTGTTTGTTCTTTCCAATTTCAG
CAGGGTCAATATCGATATGAACGATGCTGGACCTGCTAGCAAAAGTCTCCAGTTTACCAGTCACTCGATC
GTCGAAACGCACTCCAAATGCCAACAACAGATCTGCTTGGTCCACGGCGTAGTTGGCGTAAACAGTTCCA
TGCATTCCAAGCATTTTCAAACTTAATGGATCAGACTCGGGATACGCTCCCAAACCCATTAAAGTCGATG
TGATAGGAATTCCGGTAAGCTCGACAAATTCCCTCAACTCTTCGCTGGCGTGATTGCAACCTCCTCCAGA
ATACACTACAGGCTTCTTAGAACTAGAAATGAGTCTTATAATCTGCTCGATTAACGTTGGTTCCGGTGGC
CGAGGCAGTCGTTGTAAGTAGCCCTTCAGTTGCATTGGCTGAGACCAATCTGGAATAGCCATTTGCTGTT
GCACGTCCTTGGGAATATCTACCAAGACTGGGCCCGGCCTACCTGAAGCTGCCAAAAAGAAAGCCTCCCT
GATTACGCGAGGGATGTCATCAATGTTCATAACAAGGTAATTGTGCTTGGTGATCGATCTCGTAACCTCC
ACAATTGGAGTTTCTTGAAAAGCATCGGTACCAATCATCCTACTGGATACTTGACCTGTAATGGCCACTA
GTGGCACACTGTCCAAGAGGGCATCAGCGAGCCCGGTAACAAGATTGGTCGCTCCAGGACCGGATGTGGC
TATACAAACCCCTACTCGTCCAGACGATTTAGCATAACCTTCAGCAGCGAAAATCTCCCCCTGCTCGTGG
CGACAGAGAATGTTGCGGATGCTGCTGGAACGTGTAAGAGCCTGGTGAATCTCCATAGACGCTCCGCCGG
GATAAGCGAACACCGTTCTAATCCCTTCTCGCTCAAGAGCCTCCACCAAAATGTCGGCTCCTTTGCGGGG
CTCGTCATCCTTGTAGCGAGACTGAAAGTCGGACGGGGTTGGTGCAACGAGTGACTTCCCGCTGCTAAGC
CGTGGTCCACTCACATCGACTGCAGACTGGATCTTCTCGCTAACAGCTTGGGCTTTCACTTCCAGTGAAC
GCTCAGTCTTCCGAGAGGTGTTGTATGCATGTCCCCTCAGAGCGGCTCCCGAGAAGAAACCACTCCTCAC
CTTTAGCTCTTTAGCTCCCTTGCAACAAGACCTTGCCGATGGCTGCACCTTCTCCAGGCTCGCTATGCTC
AAAGGCACAGCTGCGCATCCACTAATTGACGCCATGCTCGAGAGAGATAGATTTGTAGAGAGAGACTGGT
GATTTCAGCGTGTCCTCTCCAAATGAAATGAACTTCCTTATATAGAGGAAGGGTCTTGCGAAGGATAGTG
GGATTGTGCGTCATCCCTTACGTCAGTGGAGATATCACATCAATCCACTTGCTTTGAAGACGTGGTTGGA
ACGTCTTCTTTTTCCACGATGCTCCTCGTGGGTGGGGGTCCATCTTTGGGACCACTGTCGGCAGAGGCAT
CTTGAACGATAGCCTTTCCTTTATCGCAATTATGGCATTTGTAGGTGCCACCTTCCTTTTCTACTGTCCT
TTTGATGAAGTGACAGATAGCTGGGCAATGGAATCCGAGGAGGTTTCCCGATATTACCCTTTGTTGAAAA
GTCTCAATAGCCCTTTGGTCTTCTGAGACTGTATCTTTGATATTCTTGGAGTAGACGAGAGTGTCGTGCT
CCACCATGTTCACATCAATCCACTTGCTTTGAAGACGTGGTTGGAACGTCTTCTTTTTCCACGATGCTCC
TCGTGGGTGGGGGTCCATCTTTGGGACCACTGTCGGCAGAGGCATCTTGAACGATAGCCTTTCCTTTATC
GCAATTATGGCATTTGTAGGTGCCACCTTCCTTTTCTACTGTCCTTTTGATGAAGTGACAGATAGCTGGG
CAATGGAATCCGAGGAGGTTTCCCGATATTACCCTTTGTTGAAAAGTCTCAATAGCCCTTTGGTCTTCTG
AGACTGTATCTTTGATATTCTTGGAGTAGACGAGAGTGTCGTGCTCCACCATGTTGGCAAGCTGCTCTAG
CCAATACGCAAACCGAATTCAGAAATAAATTCAGCCTAATTCGGCGTTAATTCAGTACATTAAAAACGTC
CGCAATGTGTTATTAAGTTGTCTAAGCGTCAATTTGTTTACACCACAATATATCCTGCCACCAGCCAGCC
AACAGCTCCCCGACCGGCAGCTCGGCACAAAATCACCACTCGATACAGGCAGCCCATCAGTCCGGGACGG
CGTCAGCGGGAGAGCCGTTGTAAGGCGGCAGACTTTGCTCATGTTACCGATGCTATTCGGAAGAACGGCA
ACTAAGCTGCCGGGTTTGAAACACGGATGATCTCGCGGAGGGTAGCATGTTGATTGTAACGATGACAGAG
CGTTGCTGCCTGTGATCAATTCGGGCACGAACCCAGTGGACATAAGCCTGTTCGGTTCGTAAGCTGTAAT
GCAAGTAGCGTATGCGCTCACGCAACTGGTCCAGAACCTTGACCGAACGCAGCGGTGGTAACGGCGCAGT
GGCGGTTTTCATGGCTTGTTATGACTGTTTTTTTGGGGTACAGTCTATGCCTCGGGCATCCAAGCAGCAA
GCGCGTTACGCCGTGGGTCGATGTTTGATGTTATGGAGCAGCAACGATGTTACGCAGCAGGGCAGTCGCC
CTAAAACAAAGTTAAACATCATGGGGGAAGCGGTGATCGCCGAAGTATCGACTCAACTATCAGAGGTAGT
TGGCGTCATCGAGCGCCATCTCGAACCGACGTTGCTGGCCGTACATTTGTACGGCTCCGCAGTGGATGGC
GGCCTGAAGCCACACAGTGATATTGATTTGCTGGTTACGGTGACCGTAAGGCTTGATGAAACAACGCGGC
GAGCTTTGATCAACGACCTTTTGGAAACTTCGGCTTCCCCTGGAGAGAGCGAGATTCTCCGCGCTGTAGA
AGTCACCATTGTTGTGCACGACGACATCATTCCGTGGCGTTATCCAGCTAAGCGCGAACTGCAATTTGGA
GAATGGCAGCGCAATGACATTCTTGCAGGTATCTTCGAGCCAGCCACGATCGACATTGATCTGGCTATCT
TGCTGACAAAAGCAAGAGAACATAGCGTTGCCTTGGTAGGTCCAGCGGCGGAGGAACTCTTTGATCCGGT
TCCTGAACAGGATCTATTTGAGGCGCTAAATGAAACCTTAACGCTATGGAACTCGCCGCCCGACTGGGCT
GGCGATGAGCGAAATGTAGTGCTTACGTTGTCCCGCATTTGGTACAGCGCAGTAACCGGCAAAATCGCGC
CGAAGGATGTCGCTGCCGACTGGGCAATGGAGCGCCTGCCGGCCCAGTATCAGCCCGTCATACTTGAAGC
TAGACAGGCTTATCTTGGACAAGAAGAAGATCGCTTGGCCTCGCGCGCAGATCAGTTGGAAGAATTTGTC
CACTACGTGAAAGGCGAGATCACCAAGGTAGTCGGCAAATAATGTCTAGCTAGAAATTCGTTCAAGCCGA
CGCCGCTTCGCGGCGCGGCTTAACTCAAGCGTTAGATGCACTAAGCACATAATTGCTCACAGCCAAACTA
TCAGGTCAAGTCTGCTTTTATTATTTTTAAGCGTGCATAATAAGCCCTACACAAATTGGGAGATATATCA
TGCATGACCAAAATCCCTTAACGTGAGTTTTCGTTCCACTGAGCGTCAGACCCCGTAGAAAAGATCAAAG
GATCTTCTTGAGATCCTTTTTTTCTGCGCGTAATCTGCTGCTTGCAAACAAAAAAACCACCGCTACCAGC
GGTGGTTTGTTTGCCGGATCAAGAGCTACCAACTCTTTTTCCGAAGGTAACTGGCTTCAGCAGAGCGCAG
ATACCAAATACTGTCCTTCTAGTGTAGCCGTAGTTAGGCCACCACTTCAAGAACTCTGTAGCACCGCCTA
CATACCTCGCTCTGCTAATCCTGTTACCAGTGGCTGCTGCCAGTGGCGATAAGTCGTGTCTTACCGGGTT
GGACTCAAGACGATAGTTACCGGATAAGGCGCAGCGGTCGGGCTGAACGGGGGGTTCGTGCACACAGCCC
AGCTTGGAGCGAACGACCTACACCGAACTGAGATACCTACAGCGTGAGCTATGAGAAAGCGCCACGCTTC
CCGAAGGGAGAAAGGCGGACAGGTATCCGGTAAGCGGCAGGGTCGGAACAGGAGAGCGCACGAGGGAGCT
TCCAGGGGGAAACGCCTGGTATCTTTATAGTCCTGTCGGGTTTCGCCACCTCTGACTTGAGCGTCGATTT
TTGTGATGCTCGTCAGGGGGGCGGAGCCTATGGAAAAACGCCAGCAACGCGGCCTTTTTACGGTTCCTGG
CCTTTTGCTGGCCTTTTGCTCACATGTTCTTTCCTGCGTTATCCCCTGATTCTGTGGATAACCGTATTAC
CGCCTTTGAGTGAGCTGATACCGCTCGCCGCAGCCGAACGACCGAGCGCAGCGAGTCAGTGAGCGAGGAA
GCGGAAGAGCGCCTGATGCGGTATTTTCTCCTTACGCATCTGTGCGGTATTTCACACCGCATATGGTGCA
CTCTCAGTACAATCTGCTCTGATGCCGCATAGTTAAGCCAGTATACACTCCGCTATCGCTACGTGACTGG
GTCATGGCTGCGCCCCGACACCCGCCAACACCCGCTGACGCGCCCTGACGGGCTTGTCTGCTCCCGGCAT
CCGCTTACAGACAAGCTGTGACCGTCTCCGGGAGCTGCATGTGTCAGAGGTTTTCACCGTCATCACCGAA
ACGCGCGAGGCAGGGTGCCTTGATGTGGGCGCCGGCGGTCGAGTGGCGACGGCGCGGCTTGTCCGCGCCC
TGGTAGATTGCCTGGCCGTAGGCCAGCCATTTTTGAGCGGCCAGCGGCCGCGATAGGCCGACGCGAAGCG
GCGGGGCGTAGGGAGCGCAGCGACCGAAGGGTAGGCGCTTTTTGCAGCTCTTCGGCTGTGCGCTGGCCAG
ACAGTTATGCACAGGCCAGGCGGGTTTTAAGAGTTTTAATAAGTTTTAAAGAGTTTTAGGCGGAAAAATC
GCCTTTTTTCTCTTTTATATCAGTCACTTACATGTGTGACCGGTTCCCAATGTACGGCTTTGGGTTCCCA
ATGTACGGGTTCCGGTTCCCAATGTACGGCTTTGGGTTCCCAATGTACGTGCTATCCACAGGAAAGAGAC
CTTTTCGACCTTTTTCCCCTGCTAGGGCAATTTGCCCTAGCATCTGCTCCGTACATTAGGAACCGGCGGA
TGCTTCGCCCTCGATCAGGTTGCGGTAGCGCATGACTAGGATCGGGCCAGCCTGCCCCGCCTCCTCCTTC
AAATCGTACTCCGGCAGGTCATTTGACCCGATCAGCTTGCGCACGGTGAAACAGAACTTCTTGAACTCTC
CGGCGCTGCCACTGCGTTCGTAGATCGTCTTGAACAACCATCTGGCTTCTGCCTTGCCTGCGGCGCGGCG
TGCCAGGCGGTAGAGAAAACGGCCGATGCCGGGATCGATCAAAAAGTAATCGGGGTGAACCGTCAGCACG
TCCGGGTTCTTGCCTTCTGTGATCTCGCGGTACATCCAATCAGCTAGCTCGATCTCGATGTACTCCGGCC
GCCCGGTTTCGCTCTTTACGATCTTGTAGCGGCTAATCAAGGCTTCACCCTCGGATACCGTCACCAGGCG
GCCGTTCTTGGCCTTCTTCGTACGCTGCATGGCAACGTGCGTGGTGTTTAACCGAATGCAGGTTTCTACC
AGGTCGTCTTTCTGCTTTCCGCCATCGGCTCGCCGGCAGAACTTGAGTACGTCCGCAACGTGTGGACGGA
ACACGCGGCCGGGCTTGTCTCCCTTCCCTTCCCGGTATCGGTTCATGGATTCGGTTAGATGGGAAACCGC
CATCAGTACCAGGTCGTAATCCCACACACTGGCCATGCCGGCCGGCCCTGCGGAAACCTCTACGTGCCCG
TCTGGAAGCTCGTAGCGGATCACCTCGCCAGCTCGTCGGTCACGCTTCGACAGACGGAAAACGGCCACGT
CCATGATGCTGCGACTATCGCGGGTGCCCACGTCATAGAGCATCGGAACGAAAAAATCTGGTTGCTCGTC
GCCCTTGGGCGGCTTCCTAATCGACGGCGCACCGGCTGCCGGCGGTTGCCGGGATTCTTTGCGGATTCGA
TCAGCGGCCGCTTGCCACGATTCACCGGGGCGTGCTTCTGCCTCGATGCGTTGCCGCTGGGCGGCCTGCG
CGGCCTTCAACTTCTCCACCAGGTCATCACCCAGCGCCGCGCCGATTTGTACCGGGCCGGATGGTTTGCG
ACCGCTCACGCCGATTCCTCGGGCTTGGGGGTTCCAGTGCCATTGCAGGGCCGGCAGACAACCCAGCCGC
TTACGCCTGGCCAACCGCCCGTTCCTCCACACATGGGGCATTCCACGGCGTCGGTGCCTGGTTGTTCTTG
ATTTTCCATGCCGCCTCCTTTAGCCGCTAAAATTCATCTACTCATTTATTCATTTGCTCATTTACTCTGG
TAGCTGCGCGATGTATTCAGATAGCAGCTCGGTAATGGTCTTGCCTTGGCGTACCGCGTACATCTTCAGC
TTGGTGTGATCCTCCGCCGGCAACTGAAAGTTGACCCGCTTCATGGCTGGCGTGTCTGCCAGGCTGGCCA
ACGTTGCAGCCTTGCTGCTGCGTGCGCTCGGACGGCCGGCACTTAGCGTGTTTGTGCTTTTGCTCATTTT
CTCTTTACCTCATTAACTCAAATGAGTTTTGATTTAATTTCAGCGGCCAGCGCCTGGACCTCGCGGGCAG
CGTCGCCCTCGGGTTCTGATTCAAGAACGGTTGTGCCGGCGGCGGCAGTGCCTGGGTAGCTCACGCGCTG
CGTGATACGGGACTCAAGAATGGGCAGCTCGTACCCGGCCAGCGCCTCGGCAACCTCACCGCCGATGCGC
GTGCCTTTGATCGCCCGCGACACGACAAAGGCCGCTTGTAGCCTTCCATCCGTGACCTCAATGCGCTGCT
TAACCAGCTCCACCAGGTCGGCGGTGGCCCATATGTCGTAAGGGCTTGGCTGCACCGGAATCAGCACGAA
GTCGGCTGCCTTGATCGCGGACACAGCCAAGTCCGCCGCCTGGGGCGCTCCGTCGATCACTACGAAGTCG
CGCCGGCCGATGGCCTTCACGTCGCGGTCAATCGTCGGGCGGTCGATGCCGACAACGGTTAGCGGTTGAT
CTTCCCGCACGGCCGCCCAATCGCGGGCACTGCCCTGGGGATCGGAATCGACTAACAGAACATCGGCCCC
GGCGAGTTGCAGGGCGCGGGCTAGATGGGTTGCGATGGTCGTCTTGCCTGACCCGCCTTTCTGGTTAAGT
ACAGCGATAACCTTCATGCGTTCCCCTTGCGTATTTGTTTATTTACTCATCGCATCATATACGCAGCGAC
CGCATGACGCAAGCTGTTTTACTCAAATACACATCACCTTTTTAGACGGCGGCGCTCGGTTTCTTCAGCG
GCCAAGCTGGCCGGCCAGGCCGCCAGCTTGGCATCAGACAAACCGGCCAGGATTTCATGCAGCCGCACGG
TTGAGACGTGCGCGGGCGGCTCGAACACGTACCCGGCCGCGATCATCTCCGCCTCGATCTCTTCGGTAAT
GAAAAACGGTTCGTCCTGGCCGTCCTGGTGCGGTTTCATGCTTGTTCCTCTTGGCGTTCATTCTCGGCGG
CCGCCAGGGCGTCGGCCTCGGTCAATGCGTCCTCACGGAAGGCACCGCGCCGCCTGGCCTCGGTGGGCGT
CACTTCCTCGCTGCGCTCAAGTGCGCGGTACAGGGTCGAGCGATGCACGCCAAGCAGTGCAGCCGCCTCT
TTCACGGTGCGGCCTTCCTGGTCGATCAGCTCGCGGGCGTGCGCGATCTGTGCCGGGGTGAGGGTAGGGC
GGGGGCCAAACTTCACGCCTCGGGCCTTGGCGGCCTCGCGCCCGCTCCGGGTGCGGTCGATGATTAGGGA
ACGCTCGAACTCGGCAATGCCGGCGAACACGGTCAACACCATGCGGCCGGCCGGCGTGGTGGTGTCGGCC
CACGGCTCTGCCAGGCTACGCAGGCCCGCGCCGGCCTCCTGGATGCGCTCGGCAATGTCCAGTAGGTCGC
GGGTGCTGCGGGCCAGGCGGTCTAGCCTGGTCACTGTCACAACGTCGCCAGGGCGTAGGTGGTCAAGCAT
CCTGGCCAGCTCCGGGCGGTCGCGCCTGGTGCCGGTGATCTTCTCGGAAAACAGCTTGGTGCAGCCGGCC
GCGTGCAGTTCGGCCCGTTGGTTGGTCAAGTCCTGGTCGTCGGTGCTGACGCGGGCATAGCCCAGCAGGC
CAGCGGCGGCGCTCTTGTTCATGGCGTAATGTCTCCGGTTCTAGTCGCAAGTATTCTACTTTATGCGACT
AAAACACGCGACAAGAAAACGCCAGGAAAAGGGCAGGGCGGCAGCCTGTCGCGTAACTTAGGACTTGTGC
GACATGTCGTTTTCAGAAGACGGCTGCACTGAACGTCAGAAGCCGACTGCACTATAGCAGCGGAGGGGTT
GGATCAAAGTACTTTGATCCCGAGGGGAACCCTGTGGTTGGCATGCACATACAAATGGACGAACGGATAA
ACCT
Features (pLannotate 1.2.2; 24 found; start..end, strand, type, name):
     54..78      -  misc_feature   RB T-DNA repeat: right border repeat from nopaline C58 T-DNA
    144..298     -  CDS            lacZα (fragment): LacZα fragment of β-galactosidase; lacZ fragment
   2057..2081    +  protein_bind   attB1: mutant version of attB; recombination site for the Gateway® BP reaction BP Clonase™
   2348..3343    +  CDS            ACK2: CSK2A_MAIZE - Experimental evidence at protein level: Swiss-Prot protein existence level 1. Casein kinases are operationally defined by their preferential utilization of acidic proteins such as caseins as substrates. The alpha chain contains the catalytic site. From Zea mays (Maize).
   3351..3375    -  protein_bind   attB2: mutant version of attB; recombination site for the Gateway® BP reaction BP Clonase™
   3407..4099    +  CDS            TagRFP: TagRFP is a basic (constitutively fluorescent) red fluorescent protein published in 2007, derived from Entacmaea quadricolor. It has very low acid sensitivity.
   4124..4376    +  terminator     NOS terminator: nopaline synthase terminator and poly(A) signal
   4431..4453    -  protein_bind   lac operator (fragment): The lac repressor binds to the lac operator to inhibit transcription in E. coli. This inhibition can be relieved by adding lactose or isopropyl-β-D-thiogalactopyranoside (IPTG). lac repressor encoded by lacI
   4457..4487    -  promoter       lac promoter: promoter for the E. coli lac operon
   4502..4523    -  protein_bind   CAP binding site: CAP binding activates transcription in the presence of cAMP. E. coli catabolite activator protein
   4608..4782    -  polyA_signal   CaMV poly(A) signal: cauliflower mosaic virus polyadenylation signal
   4792..6537    -  CDS            ALS SURB (fragment): ILVB2_TOBAC - Experimental evidence at protein level: Swiss-Prot protein existence level 1. From Nicotiana tabacum (Common tobacco).
   6865..7541    -  promoter       CaMV 35S promoter (enhanced): cauliflower mosaic virus 35S promoter with a duplicated enhancer region
   7736..7760    -  misc_feature   LB T-DNA repeat: left border repeat from nopaline C58 T-DNA
   8019..8042    +  promoter       Pc promoter (fragment): intI1 (promoter lies within the coding sequence); class 1 integron promoter
   8218..8274    +  CDS            GmR (fragment): gentamycin acetyltransferase; aacC1; confers resistance to gentamycin
   8285..9072    +  CDS            SmR (fragment): aminoglycoside adenylyltransferase (Murphy, 1985); aadA; confers resistance to spectinomycin and streptomycin
   9318..9906    +  rep_origin     ori: high-copy-number ColE1/pMB1/pBR322/pUC origin of replication
  10092..10232   -  misc_feature   bom: basis of mobility region from pBR322
  10334..10373   -  CDS            rop (fragment): Rop protein, which maintains plasmids at low copy number; rop
  10576..10770   -  rep_origin     pVS1 oriV: origin of replication for the Pseudomonas plasmid pVS1 (Heeb et al., 2000)
  10836..11909   -  CDS            pVS1 RepA: replication protein from the Pseudomonas plasmid pVS1 (Heeb et al., 2000)
  12338..12967   -  CDS            pVS1 StaA: stability protein from the Pseudomonas plasmid pVS1 (Heeb et al., 2000)
  13527..13928   -  CDS            Y4CG_SINFN (fragment): Protein inferred from homology: Swiss-Prot protein existence level 3. From Sinorhizobium fredii (strain NBRC 101917 / NGR234).
