[The description below was written by a language model from this plasmid's Addgene catalogue record and pLannotate feature annotations shown in this document.]
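Description:
pMpGWB-327-Ef1-MpCKA-K151M-D258N-TagRFP is a 14.2 kb binary T-DNA vector for plant expression, built on the pMpGWB300-series Gateway backbone developed for the liverwort Marchantia polymorpha. It carries a high-copy ColE1/pUC-type origin with a bom site for propagation in E. coli. The pVS1 oriV, RepA and StaA functions allow stable maintenance in Agrobacterium. Bacterial selection is by spectinomycin through the aadA (SmR) gene. Nopaline-type right and left border repeats delimit the region transferred into the plant genome.

Within the T-DNA, the payload is the M. polymorpha casein kinase 2 alpha catalytic subunit (MpCKA, Mp8g05810). The annotation software recognised it by homology to maize CK2 alpha. It sits between attB1 and attB2 sites left by Gateway recombination and carries the substitutions K151M and D258N. The record does not state the functional consequence of these changes. The coding sequence is fused at its C terminus to the red fluorescent protein TagRFP and is followed by the NOS terminator. The plasmid name points to an EF1 promoter driving the fusion, and an unannotated stretch of nearly 2 kb lies upstream of attB1. However, the feature table does not annotate any promoter there, so its identity rests on the name alone.

A second, oppositely oriented cassette places an acetolactate synthase coding sequence, matched to tobacco SURB, under an enhanced CaMV 35S promoter with a CaMV poly(A) signal. It most likely serves as the plant selectable marker, as ALS variants are commonly used for herbicide resistance, but the record does not name the selection agent. The stated purpose is expression of the mutant, TagRFP-tagged kinase in plants, which would allow the fusion protein to be visualised by fluorescence.
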