Addgene plasmid #238530: pMpGWB-327-Ef1-MpCKA-K151M-D258N-TagRFP
Purpose: Plant expression of M. polymorpha CK2 alpha K151M, D258N, tagged with TagRFP in plants
Depositing lab: Michael Hothorn. Depositing organization: University of Geneva.
Backbone
  Vector backbone: pMpGWB300
  Backbone manufacturer: Takayuki Kohchi (Addgene plasmid # 68628)
  Vector type: Plant Expression
Growth in bacteria
  Bacterial resistance: Spectinomycin, 50 μg/mL
  Growth temperature: 37°C
  Growth strain: DH5alpha
  Copy number: High Copy
Gene/Insert
  Gene/Insert name: MpCKA (alt name: Mp8g05810)
  Species: M. polymorpha
  Mutation: K151M, D258N
  Tag / fusion protein: TagRFP (C terminal on insert)
  Cloning method: Gateway Cloning
Terms and licenses: Academic/Nonprofit Terms; Industry Terms: Not Available to Industry
How to cite: pMpGWB-327-Ef1-MpCKA-K151M-D258N-TagRFP was a gift from Michael Hothorn (Addgene plasmid # 238530 ; http://n2t.net/addgene:238530 ; RRID:Addgene_238530)
